>Addgene plasmid #105013 | pCAG mito-RCaMP1h | depositor full sequence | sequence record 199365 | pCAG mito-RCaMP1h sequence 6265 bps
CAAAAGGCCAGGAACCGTAAAAAGGCCGCGTTGCTGGCGTTTTTCCATAGGCTCCGCCCCCCTGACGAGC
ATCACAAAAATCGACGCTCAAGTCAGAGGTGGCGAAACCCGACAGGACTATAAAGATACCAGGCGTTTCC
CCCTGGAAGCTCCCTCGTGCGCTCTCCTGTTCCGACCCTGCCGCTTACCGGATACCTGTCCGCCTTTCTC
CCTTCGGGAAGCGTGGCGCTTTCTCATAGCTCACGCTGTAGGTATCTCAGTTCGGTGTAGGTCGTTCGCT
CCAAGCTGGGCTGTGTGCACGAACCCCCCGTTCAGCCCGACCGCTGCGCCTTATCCGGTAACTATCGTCT
TGAGTCCAACCCGGTAAGACACGACTTATCGCCACTGGCAGCAGCCACTGGTAACAGGATTAGCAGAGCG
AGGTATGTAGGCGGTGCTACAGAGTTCTTGAAGTGGTGGCCTAACTACGGCTACACTAGAAGACAGTATT
TGGTATCTGCGCTCTGCTGAAGCCAGTTACCTTCGGAAAAAGAGTTGGTAGCTCTTGATCCGGCAAACAA
ACCACCGCTGGTAGCGGTGGTTTTTTTGTTTGCAAGCAGCAGATTACGCGCAGAAAAAAAGGATCTCAAG
AAGATCCTTTGATCTTTTCTACGGGGTCTGACGCTCAGTGGAACGAAAACTCACGTTAAGGGATTTTGGT
CATGAGATTATCAAAAAGGATCTTCACCTAGATCCTTTTAAATTAAAAATGAAGTTTTAAATCAATCTAA
AGTATATATGAGTAAACTTGGTCTGACAGTTACCAATGCTTAATCAGTGAGGCACCTATCTCAGCGATCT
GTCTATTTCGTTCATCCATAGTTGCCTGACTCCCCGTCGTGTAGATAACTACGATACGGGAGGGCTTACC
ATCTGGCCCCAGTGCTGCAATGATACCGCGAGACCCACGCTCACCGGCTCCAGATTTATCAGCAATAAAC
CAGCCAGCCGGAAGGGCCGAGCGCAGAAGTGGTCCTGCAACTTTATCCGCCTCCATCCAGTCTATTAATT
GTTGCCGGGAAGCTAGAGTAAGTAGTTCGCCAGTTAATAGTTTGCGCAACGTTGTTGCCATTGCTACAGG
CATCGTGGTGTCACGCTCGTCGTTTGGTATGGCTTCATTCAGCTCCGGTTCCCAACGATCAAGGCGAGTT
ACATGATCCCCCATGTTGTGCAAAAAAGCGGTTAGCTCCTTCGGTCCTCCGATCGTTGTCAGAAGTAAGT
TGGCCGCAGTGTTATCACTCATGGTTATGGCAGCACTGCATAATTCTCTTACTGTCATGCCATCCGTAAG
ATGCTTTTCTGTGACTGGTGAGTACTCAACCAAGTCATTCTGAGAATAGTGTATGCGGCGACCGAGTTGC
TCTTGCCCGGCGTCAATACGGGATAATACCGCGCCACATAGCAGAACTTTAAAAGTGCTCATCATTGGAA
AACGTTCTTCGGGGCGAAAACTCTCAAGGATCTTACCGCTGTTGAGATCCAGTTCGATGTAACCCACTCG
TGCACCCAACTGATCTTCAGCATCTTTTACTTTCACCAGCGTTTCTGGGTGAGCAAAAACAGGAAGGCAA
AATGCCGCAAAAAAGGGAATAAGGGCGACACGGAAATGTTGAATACTCATACTCTTCCTTTTTCAATATT
ATTGAAGCATTTATCAGGGTTATTGTCTCATGAGCGGATACATATTTGAATGTATTTAGAAAAATAAACA
AATAGGGGTTCCGCGCACATTTCCCCGAAAAGTGCCACCTGGGTCGACATTGATTATTGACTAGTTATTA
ATAGTAATCAATTACGGGGTCATTAGTTCATAGCCCATATATGGAGTTCCGCGTTACATAACTTACGGTA
AATGGCCCGCCTGGCTGACCGCCCAACGACCCCCGCCCATTGACGTCAATAATGACGTATGTTCCCATAG
TAACGCCAATAGGGACTTTCCATTGACGTCAATGGGTGGAGTATTTACGGTAAACTGCCCACTTGGCAGT
ACATCAAGTGTATCATATGCCAAGTACGCCCCCTATTGACGTCAATGACGGTAAATGGCCCGCCTGGCAT
TATGCCCAGTACATGACCTTATGGGACTTTCCTACTTGGCAGTACATCTACGTATTAGTCATCGCTATTA
CCATGGTCGAGGTGAGCCCCACGTTCTGCTTCACTCTCCCCATCTCCCCCCCCTCCCCACCCCCAATTTT
GTATTTATTTATTTTTTAATTATTTTGTGCAGCGATGGGGGCGGGGGGGGGGGGGGGGCGCGCGCCAGGC
GGGGCGGGGCGGGGCGAGGGGCGGGGCGGGGCGAGGCGGAGAGGTGCGGCGGCAGCCAATCAGAGCGGCG
CGCTCCGAAAGTTTCCTTTTATGGCGAGGCGGCGGCGGCGGCGGCCCTATAAAAAGCGAAGCGCGCGGCG
GGCGGGAGTCGCTGCGTTGCCTTCGCCCCGTGCCCCGCTCCGCGCCGCCTCGCGCCGCCCGCCCCGGCTC
TGACTGACCGCGTTACTCCCACAGGTGAGCGGGCGGGACGGCCCTTCTCCTCCGGGCTGTAATTAGCGCT
TGGTTTAATGACGGCTCGTTTCTTTTCTGTGGCTGCGTGAAAGCCTTAAAGGGCTCCGGGAGGGCCCTTT
GTGCGGGGGGGAGCGGCTCGGGGGGTGCGTGCGTGTGTGTGTGCGTGGGGAGCGCCGCGTGCGGCCCGCG
CTGCCCGGCGGCTGTGAGCGCTGCGGGCGCGGCGCGGGGCTTTGTGCGCTCCGCGTGTGCGCGAGGGGAG
CGCGGCCGGGGGCGGTGCCCCGCGGTGCGGGGGGGCTGCGAGGGGAACAAAGGCTGCGTGCGGGGTGTGT
GCGTGGGGGGGTGAGCAGGGGGTGTGGGCGCGGCGGTCGGGCTGTAACCCCCCCCTGCACCCCCCTCCCC
GAGTTGCTGAGCACGGCCCGGCTTCGGGTGCGGGGCTCCGTACGGGGCGTGGCGCGGGGCTCGCCGTGCC
GGGCGGGGGGTGGCGGCAGGTGGGGGTGCCGGGCGGGGCGGGGCCGCCTCGGGCCGGGGAGGGCTCGGGG
GAGGGGCGCGGCGGCCCCCGGAGCGCCGGCGGCTGTCGAGGCGCGGCGAGCCGCAGCCATTGCCTTTTAT
GGTAATCGTGCGAGAGGGCGCAGGGACTTCCTTTGTCCCAAATCTGTGCGGAGCCGAAATCTGGGAGGCG
CCGCCGCACCCCCTCTAGCGGGCGCGGGGCGAAGCGGTGCGGCGCCGGCAGGAAGGAAATGGGCGGGGAG
GGCCTTCGTGCGTCGCCGCGCCGCCGTCCCCTTCTCCCTCTCCAGCCTCGGGGCTGTCCGCGGGGGGACG
GCTGCCTTCGGGGGGGACGGGGCAGGGCGGGGTTCGGCTTCTGGCGTGTGACCGGCGGCTCTAGAGCCTC
TGCTAACCATGTTCATGCCTTCTTCTTTTTCCTACAGCTCCTGGGCAACGTGCTGGTTATTGTGCTGTCT
CATCATTTTGGCAAAGAATTGCTCGAGATGTCCGTCCTGACGCCGCTGCTGCTGCGGGGCTTGACAGGCT
CGGCCCGGCGGCTCCCAGTGCCGCGCGCCAAGATCCATTCGTTGGGGGATCCACCGGTCATGGGTTCTCA
TCATCATCATCATCATGGTATGGCTAGCATGACTGGTGGACAGCAAATGGGTCGGGATCTGTACGACGAT
GACGATAAGGATCTCGCCACCATGGTCGACTCATCACGTCGTAAGTGGAATAAGACAGGTCACGCAGTCA
GAGCTATAGGTCGGCTGAGCTCAGCGATCAACACCGAAATGATGTACCCAGCGGATGGTGGTCTGCGTGG
TTACACTCACATGGCGCTGAAAGTTGATGGCGGCGGTCACCTGTCCTGTTCTTTCGTGACCACCTACCGC
TCCAAAAAGACTGTCGGCAACATTAAGATGCCTGCCATTCATTACGTCAGCCACCGTCTGGAGCGCCTGG
AGGAGAGCGATAACGAAATGTTTGTCGTACAGCGTGAACACGCAGTTGCCAAGTTTGTGGGCCTGGGTGG
TGGCGGCGGTACCGGAGGGAGCATGAACTCCCTGATCAAGGAGAACATGCGTATGAAAGTGGTTCTGGAA
GGCTCCGTAAACGGCCACCAGTTCAAATGCACTGGTGAAGGCGAAGGCAACCCGTATATGGGCACCCAGA
CTATGCGTATCAAAGTGATCGAGGGTGGTCCGCTGCCGTTTGCGTTCGACATCCTGGCGACGTCCTTTAT
GTATGGCTCCCGTACCTTCATCAAATATCCGAAAGGCATCCCGGATTTCTTTAAGCAGTCCTTCCCGGAA
GGTTTTACCTGGGAACGTGTGACCCGTTACGAAGACGGCGGCGTAATTACCGTTATGCAAGACACGTCTC
TGGAGGATGGCTGCCTGGTGTATCACGTGCAGGTTCGCGGTGTTAACTTCCCGAGCAATGGTGCTGTAAT
GCAAAAGAAAACCAAAGGTTGGGAGCCTACGGACTCCCAACTGACTGAAGAGCAGATCGCAGAATTTAAA
GAGGCTTTCTCCCTATTTGACAAGGACGGGGATGGGACAATAACAACCAAGGAGCTGGGGACGGTGATGC
GGTCTCTGGGGCAGAACCCCACAGAAGCAGAGCTGCAGGACATGATCAATGAAGTAGATGCCGACGGTGA
CGGCACAATCGACTTCCCTGAGTTCCTGATTATGATGGCAAGAAAAATGAAATACACAGACAGTGAAGAA
GAAATTAGAGAAGCGTTCGGCGTGTTTGATAAGGATGGCAATGGCTACATCAGTGCAGCAGAGCTTCGCC
ACGTGATGACAAACCTTGGAGAGAAGTTAACAGATGAAGAGGTTGATGAAATGATCAGGGAAGCAGACAG
CGATGGGGATGGTCAGGTAAACTACGAAGAGTTTGTACAAATGATGACAGCGAAGTAAGCGGCCGCAATT
CACTCCTCAGGTGCAGGCTGCCTATCAGAAGGTGGTGGCTGGTGTGGCCAATGCCCTGGCTCACAAATAC
CACTGAGATCTTTTTCCCTCTGCCAAAAATTATGGGGACATCATGAAGCCCCTTGAGCATCTGACTTCTG
GCTAATAAAGGAAATTTATTTTCATTGCAATAGTGTGTTGGAATTTTTTGTGTCTATCACTCGGAAGGAC
ATATGGGAGGGCAAATCATTTAAAACATCAGAATGAGTATTTGGTTTAGAGTTTGGCAACATATGCCCAT
ATGCTGGCTGCCATGAACAAAGGTTGGCTATAAAGAGGTCATCAGTATATGAAACAGCCCCCTGCTGTCC
ATTCCTTATTCCATAGAAAAGCCTTGACTTGAGGTTAGATTTTTTTTATATTTTGTTTTGTGTTATTTTT
TTCTTTAACATCCCTAAAATTTTCCTTACATGTTTTACTAGCCAGATTTTTCCTCCTCTCCTGACTACTC
CCAGTCATAGCTGTCCCTCTTCTCTTATGGAGATCCCTCGACCTGCACCGTCGACCAGCTGGTCGACGGT
GCACCGTCGACCAGCTTGGCGTAATCATGGTCATAGCTGTTTCCTGTGTGAAATTGTTATCCGCTCACAA
TTCCACACAACATACGAGCCGGAAGCATAAAGTGTAAAGCCTGGGGTGCCTAATGAGTGAGCTAACTCAC
ATTAATTGCGTTGCGCTCACTGCCCGCTTTCCAGTCGGGAAACCTGTCGTGCCAGCGGATCCGCATCTCA
ATTAGTCAGCAACCATAGTCCCGCCCCTAACTCCGCCCATCCCGCCCCTAACTCCGCCCAGTTCCGCCCA
TTCTCCGCCCCATGGCTGACTAATTTTTTTTATTTATGCAGAGGCCGAGGCCGCCTCGGCCTCTGAGCTA
TTCCAGAAGTAGTGAGGAGGCTTTTTTGGAGGCCTAGGCTTTTGCAAAAAGCTAACTTGTTTATTGCAGC
TTATAATGGTTACAAATAAAGCAATAGCATCACAAATTTCACAAATAAAGCATTTTTTTCACTGCATTCT
AGTTGTGGTTTGTCCAAACTCATCAATGTATCTTATCATGTCTGGATCCGCTGCATTAATGAATCGGCCA
ACGCGCGGGGAGAGGCGGTTTGCGTATTGGGCGCTCTTCCGCTTCCTCGCTCACTGACTCGCTGCGCTCG
GTCGTTCGGCTGCGGCGAGCGGTATCAGCTCACTCAAAGGCGGTAATACGGTTATCCACAGAATCAGGGG
ATAACGCAGGAAAGAACATGTGAGCAAAAGGCCAG
Features (pLannotate 1.2.2; 19 found; start..end, strand, type, name):
     42..629     -  rep_origin     ori: high-copy-number ColE1/pMB1/pBR322/pUC origin of replication
    800..1660    -  CDS            AmpR: β-lactamase; bla; confers resistance to ampicillin, carbenicillin, and related antibiotics
   1661..1765    -  promoter       AmpR promoter: bla
   1796..2175    +  enhancer       CMV enhancer: human cytomegalovirus immediate early enhancer
   2177..2454    +  promoter       chicken β-actin promoter: No description available
   2455..3467    +  intron         chimeric intron: chimera between introns from chicken β-actin and rabbit β-globin
   3528..3602    +  CDS            COX8 presequence: mitochondrial presequence of human cytochrome c oxidase subunit VIII (Rizutto et al., 1989)
   3630..4955    +  CDS            RCaMP: RCaMP is a basic (constitutively fluorescent) red fluorescent protein published in 2013, derived from Entacmaea quadricolor.
   4966..5043    +  CDS            HBB (fragment): HBB_PONPY - Experimental evidence at transcript level: Swiss-Prot protein existence level 2. Involved in oxygen transport from the lung to the various peripheral tissues. From Pongo pygmaeus (Bornean orangutan).
   5114..5165    +  polyA_signal   β-globin poly(A) signal (fragment): rabbit β-globin polyadenylation signal (Gil and Proudfoot, 1987)
   5584..5600    -  protein_bind   lac operator: The lac repressor binds to the lac operator to inhibit transcription in E. coli. This inhibition can be relieved by adding lactose or isopropyl-β-D-thiogalactopyranoside (IPTG). lac repressor encoded by lacI
   5608..5638    -  promoter       lac promoter: promoter for the E. coli lac operon
   5653..5674    -  protein_bind   CAP binding site: CAP binding activates transcription in the presence of cAMP. E. coli catabolite activator protein
   5687..5726    -  CDS            lacI (fragment): lac repressor; lacI; The lac repressor binds to the lac operator to inhibit transcription in E. coli. This inhibition can be relieved by adding lactose or isopropyl-β-D-thiogalactopyranoside (IPTG).
   5733..5755    +  promoter       SV40 promoter (fragment): SV40 enhancer and early promoter
   5779..5914    +  rep_origin     SV40 ori: SV40 origin of replication
   5934..6068    +  polyA_signal   SV40 poly(A) signal: SV40 polyadenylation signal
   6070..6124    -  CDS            lacI (fragment): lac repressor; lacI; The lac repressor binds to the lac operator to inhibit transcription in E. coli. This inhibition can be relieved by adding lactose or isopropyl-β-D-thiogalactopyranoside (IPTG).
   6126..6259    -  rep_origin     RSF ori (fragment): Plasmids containing the RSF 1030 origin of replication can be propagated in E. coli cells that contain additional plasmids with compatible origins.
