[The description below was written by a language model from this plasmid's Addgene catalogue record and pLannotate feature annotations shown in this document.]
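Description:
pCAG mito-RCaMP1h is a 6,265 bp mammalian expression plasmid built on the pCIG2 backbone that encodes a mitochondrially targeted red fluorescent calcium indicator. It is maintained in E. coli at high copy through a ColE1/pUC-type origin and selected with ampicillin via the β-lactamase gene and its native promoter. The record lists no mammalian selection marker, so the plasmid appears suited to transient expression after transfection or similar delivery.

Expression is driven by the composite CAG promoter, annotated here as its three parts: the human cytomegalovirus immediate-early enhancer, the chicken β-actin promoter, and a chimeric chicken β-actin/rabbit β-globin intron, a combination that gives strong, broadly active transcription in mammalian cells, including neurons. Downstream lies the mitochondrial presequence of human cytochrome c oxidase subunit VIII, followed after a short gap by the RCaMP coding sequence; this arrangement is consistent with an N-terminal fusion that directs the sensor into the mitochondrial matrix. RCaMP1h is a genetically encoded calcium indicator whose red fluorescence changes with calcium binding. The transcript ends in rabbit β-globin 3' sequences with a polyadenylation signal; the short "HBB" hit there most likely reflects that globin-derived region rather than an expressed tag.

The remaining features (lac promoter/operator remnants, lacI and RSF ori fragments, an SV40 origin, a partial SV40 promoter and an SV40 poly(A) signal) are backbone leftovers. pCIG2 is generally known as an IRES-GFP vector, but no IRES or GFP is annotated here. The stated purpose is imaging mitochondrial calcium, and the associated study concerns ER–mitochondria tethering and calcium dynamics in mammalian neurons. The cloning sites are not recorded.
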