Addgene plasmid #105013: pCAG mito-RCaMP1h
Purpose: mitochondrial calcium sensor
Depositing lab: Franck Polleux. Depositing organization: Columbia University. Publication: ER-mitochondria tethering by PDZD8 regulates Ca(2+) dynamics in mammalian neurons. Hirabayashi Y, Kwon SK, Paek H, Pernice WM, Paul MA, Lee J, Erfani P, Raczkowski A, Petrey DS, Pon LA, Polleux F. Science. 2017 Nov 3;358(6363):623-630. doi: 10.1126/science.aan6009. PubMed 29097544.
Backbone
  Vector backbone: pCIG2
  Vector type: Mammalian Expression
Growth in bacteria
  Bacterial resistance: Ampicillin, 100 μg/mL
  Growth temperature: 37°C
  Growth strain: DH5alpha
  Copy number: High Copy
Gene/Insert
  Gene/Insert name: RCaMP1h
  Promoter: pCAG
  Cloning method: Restriction Enzyme; 5′ cloning site unknown (unknown if destroyed); 3′ cloning site unknown (unknown if destroyed)
Terms and licenses: Academic/Nonprofit Terms; Industry Terms: Not Available to Industry
How to cite: pCAG mito-RCaMP1h was a gift from Franck Polleux (Addgene plasmid # 105013 ; http://n2t.net/addgene:105013 ; RRID:Addgene_105013)
