>Addgene plasmid #105013 | pCAG mito-RCaMP1h | addgene partial sequence | sequence record 202050 | Addgene NGS Partial Result
CTGTCTCATCATTTTGGCAAAGAATTGCTCGAGATGTCCGTCCTGACGCCGCTGCTGCTGCGGGGCTTGA
CAGGCTCGGCCCGGCGGCTCCCAGTGCCGCGCGCCAAGATCCATTCGTTGGGGGATCCACCGGTCATGGG
TTCTCATCATCATCATCATCATGGTATGGCTAGCATGACTGGTGGACAGCAAATGGGTCGGGATCTGTAC
GACGATGACGATAAGGATCTCGCCACCATGGTCGACTCATCACGTCGTAAGTGGAATAAGACAGGTCACG
CAGTCAGAGCTATAGGTCGGCTGAGCTCAGCGATCAACACCGAAATGATGTACCCAGCGGATGGTGGTCT
GCGTGGTTACACTCACATGGCGCTGAAAGTTGATGGCGGCGGTCACCTGTCCTGTTCTTTCGTGACCACC
TACCGCTCCAAAAAGACTGTCGGCAACATTAAGATGCCTGCCATTCATTACGTCAGCCACCGTCTGGAGC
GCCTGGAGGAGAGCGATAACGAAATGTTTGTCGTACAGCGTGAACACGCAGTTGCCAAGTTTGTGGGCCT
GGGTGGTGGCGGCGGTACCGGAGGGAGCATGAACTCCCTGATCAAGGAGAACATGCGTATGAAAGTGGTT
CTGGAAGGCTCCGTAAACGGCCACCAGTTCAAATGCACTGGTGAAGGCGAAGGCAACCCGTATATGGGCA
CCCAGACTATGCGTATCAAAGTGATCGAGGGTGGTCCGCTGCCGTTTGCGTTCGACATCCTGGCGACGTC
CTTTATGTATGGCTCCCGTACCTTCATCAAATATCCGAAAGGCATCCCGGATTTCTTTAAGCAGTCCTTC
CCGGAAGGTTTTACCTGGGAACGTGTGACCCGTTACGAAGACGGCGGCGTAATTACCGTTATGCAAGACA
CGTCTCTGGAGGATGGCTGCCTGGTGTATCACGTGCAGGTTCGCGGTGTTAACTTCCCGAGCAATGGTGC
TGTAATGCAAAAGAAAACCAAAGGTTGGGAGCCTACGGACTCCCAACTGACTGAAGAGCAGATCGCAGAA
TTTAAAGAGGCTTTCTCCCTATTTGACAAGGACGGGGATGGGACAATAACAACCAAGGAGCTGGGGACGG
TGATGCGGTCTCTGGGGCAGAACCCCACAGAAGCAGAGCTGCAGGACATGATCAATGAAGTAGATGCCGA
CGGTGACGGCACAATCGACTTCCCTGAGTTCCTGATTATGATGGCAAGAAAAATGAAATACACAGACAGT
GAAGAAGAAATTAGAGAAGCGTTCGGCGTGTTTGATAAGGATGGCAATGGCTACATCAGTGCAGCAGAGC
TTCGCCACGTGATGACAAACCTTGGAGAGAAGTTAACAGATGAAGAGGTTGATGAAATGATCAGGGAAGC
AGACAGCGATGGGGATGGTCAGGTAAACTACGAAGAGTTTGTACAAATGATGACAGCGAAGTAAGCGGCC
GCAATTCACTCCTCAGGTGCAGGCTGCCTATCAGAAGGTGGTGGCTGGTGTGGCCAATGCCCTGGCTCAC
AAATACCACTGAGATCTTTTTCCCTCTGCCAAAAATTATGGGGACATCATGAAGCCCCTTGAGCATCTGA
CTTCTGGCTAATAAAGGAAATTTATTTTCATTGCAATAGTGTGTTGGAATTTTTTGTGTCTCTCACTCGG
AAGGACATATGGGAGGGCAAATCATTTAAAACATCAGAATGAGTATTTGGTTTAGAGTTTGGCAACATAT
GCCCATATGCTGGCTGCCATGAACAAAGGTTGGCTATAAAGAGGTCATCAGTATATGAAACAGCCCCCTG
CTGTCCATTCCTTATTCCATAGAAAAGCCTTGACTTGAGGTTAGATTTTTTTTATATTTTGTTTTGTGTT
ATTTTTTTCTTTAACATCCCTAAAATTTTCCTTACATGTTTTACTAGCCAGATTTTTCCTCCTCTCCTGA
CTACTCCCAGTCATAGCTGTCCCTCTTCTCTTATGGAGATCCCTCGACCTGCACCGTCGACCAGCTGGTC
GACGGTGCACCGTCGACCAGCTTGGCGTAATCATGGTCATAGCTGTTTCCTGTGTGAAATTGTTATCCGC
TCACAATTCCACACAACATACGAGCCGGAAGCATAAAGTGTAAAGCCTGGGGTGCCTAATGAGTGAGCTA
ACTCACATTAATTGCGTTGCGCTCACTGCCCGCTTTCCAGTCGGGAAACCTGTCGTGCCAGCGGATCCGC
ATCTCAATTAGTCAGCAACCATAGTCCCGCCCCTAACTCCGCCCATCCCGCCCCTAACTCCGCCCAGTTC
CGCCCATTCTCCGCCCCATGGCTGACTAATTTTTTTTATTTATGCAGAGGCCGAGGCCGCCTCGGCCTCT
GAGCTATTCCAGAAGTAGTGAGGAGGCTTTTTTGGAGGCCTAGGCTTTTGCAAAAAGCTAACTTGTTTAT
TGCAGCTTATAATGGTTACAAATAAAGCAATAGCATCACAAATTTCACAAATAAAGCATTTTTTTCACTG
CATTCTAGTTGTGGTTTGTCCAAACTCATCAATGTATCTTATCATGTCTGGATCCGCTGCATTAATGAAT
CGGCCAACGCGCGGGGAGAGGCGGTTTGCGTATTGGGCGCTCTTCCGCTTCCTCGCTCACTGACTCGCTG
CGCTCGGTCGTTCGGCTGCGGCGAGCGGTATCAGCTCACTCAAAGGCGGTAATACGGTTATCCACAGAAT
CAGGGGATAACGCAGGAAAGAACATGTGAGCAAAAGGCCAGCAAAAGGCCAGGAACCGTAAAAAGGCCGC
GTTGCTGGCGTTTTTCCATAGGCTCCGCCCCCCTGACGAGCATCACAAAAATCGACGCTCAAGTCAGAGG
TGGCGAAACCCGACAGGACTATAAAGATACCAGGCGTTTCCCCCTGGAAGCTCCCTCGTGCGCTCTCCTG
TTCCGACCCTGCCGCTTACCGGATACCTGTCCGCCTTTCTCCCTTCGGGAAGCGTGGCGCTTTCTCATAG
CTCACGCTGTAGGTATCTCAGTTCGGTGTAGGTCGTTCGCTCCAAGCTGGGCTGTGTGCACGAACCCCCC
GTTCAGCCCGACCGCTGCGCCTTATCCGGTAACTATCGTCTTGAGTCCAACCCGGTAAGACACGACTTAT
CGCCACTGGCAGCAGCCACTGGTAACAGGATTAGCAGAGCGAGGTATGTAGGCGGTGCTACAGAGTTCTT
GAAGTGGTGGCCTAACTACGGCTACACTAGAAGAACAGTATTTGGTATCTGCGCTCTGCTGAAGCCAGTT
ACCTTCGGAAAAAGAGTTGGTAGCTCTTGATCCGGCAAACAAACCACCGCTGGTAGCGGTGGTTTTTTTG
TTTGCAAGCAGCAGATTACGCGCAGAAAAAAAGGATCTCAAGAAGATCCTTTGATCTTTTCTACGGGGTC
TGACGCTCAGTGGAACGAAAACTCACGTTAAGGGATTTTGGTCATGAGATTATCAAAAAGGATCTTCACC
TAGATCCTTTTAAATTAAAAATGAAGTTTTAAATCAATCTAAAGTATATATGAGTAAACTTGGTCTGACA
GTTACCAATGCTTAATCAGTGAGGCACCTATCTCAGCGATCTGTCTATTTCGTTCATCCATAGTTGCCTG
ACTCCCCGTCGTGTAGATAACTACGATACGGGAGGGCTTACCATCTGGCCCCAGTGCTGCAATGATACCG
CGAGACCCACGCTCACCGGCTCCAGATTTATCAGCAATAAACCAGCCAGCCGGAAGGGCCGAGCGCAGAA
GTGGTCCTGCAACTTTATCCGCCTCCATCCAGTCTATTAATTGTTGCCGGGAAGCTAGAGTAAGTAGTTC
GCCAGTTAATAGTTTGCGCAACGTTGTTGCCATTGCTACAGGCATCGTGGTGTCACGCTCGTCGTTTGGT
ATGGCTTCATTCAGCTCCGGTTCCCAACGATCAAGGCGAGTTACATGATCCCCCATGTTGTGCAAAAAAG
CGGTTAGCTCCTTCGGTCCTCCGATCGTTGTCAGAAGTAAGTTGGCCGCAGTGTTATCACTCATGGTTAT
GGCAGCACTGCATAATTCTCTTACTGTCATGCCATCCGTAAGATGCTTTTCTGTGACTGGTGAGTACTCA
ACCAAGTCATTCTGAGAATAGTGTATGCGGCGACCGAGTTGCTCTTGCCCGGCGTCAATACGGGATAATA
CCGCGCCACATAGCAGAACTTTAAAAGTGCTCATCATTGGAAAACGTTCTTCGGGGCGAAAACTCTCAAG
GATCTTACCGCTGTTGAGATCCAGTTCGATGTAACCCACTCGTGCACCCAACTGATCTTCAGCATCTTTT
ACTTTCACCAGCGTTTCTGGGTGAGCAAAAACAGGAAGGCAAAATGCCGCAAAAAAGGGAATAAGGGCGA
CACGGAAATGTTGAATACTCATACTCTTCCTTTTTCAATATTATTGAAGCATTTATCAGGGTTATTGTCT
CATGAGCGGATACATATTTGAATGTATTTAGAAAAATAAACAAATAGGGGTTCCGCGCACATTTCCCCGA
AAAGTGC
